Addgene plasmid #71205: pJBL2191
Purpose: pbuE STAR Antisense Expression Plasmid
Depositing lab: Julius Lucks. Depositing organization: Cornell University. Publication: Creating small transcription activating RNAs. Chappell J, Takahashi MK, Lucks JB. Nat Chem Biol. 2015 Mar;11(3):214-20. doi: 10.1038/nchembio.1737. Epub 2015 Feb 2. PubMed 25643173.
Backbone
  Vector backbone: Custom
  Backbone manufacturer: N/A
  Total vector size (bp): 2194
  Vector type: Bacterial Expression, Synthetic Biology
Growth in bacteria
  Bacterial resistance: Ampicillin, 100 μg/mL
  Growth temperature: 37°C
  Growth strain: NEB Stable
  Copy number: High Copy
Gene/Insert
  Gene/Insert name: pbuE STAR Antisense
  Species: Synthetic
  Insert size (bp): 45
  Promoter: BBa_J23119
  Cloning method: Unknown
  Sequencing primers: 5′ aaccattattatcatgacattaac; 3′ ttaccgcctttgagtgagctgataccgctcgc
Terms and licenses: Academic/Nonprofit Terms; Industry Terms: Not Available to Industry
How to cite: pJBL2191 was a gift from Julius Lucks (Addgene plasmid # 71205 ; http://n2t.net/addgene:71205 ; RRID:Addgene_71205)
