[The description below was written by a language model from this plasmid's Addgene catalogue record and pLannotate feature annotations shown in this document.]
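Description:
pJBL2191 is a compact, custom-built bacterial expression plasmid of 2,194 bp, classified under synthetic biology, that expresses a small regulatory RNA rather than a protein. It replicates from a high-copy ColE1/pUC-type origin and is selected with ampicillin through a β-lactamase (AmpR) gene driven by its native bla promoter. These two maintenance elements account for most of the plasmid, leaving only a small expression region.

The payload is a 45 bp synthetic insert, the pbuE STAR antisense, placed under the strong constitutive bacterial promoter BBa_J23119; the annotation identifies the variant of this promoter that ends in an SpeI site. STARs (small transcription activating RNAs) are engineered antisense RNAs that act in trans on a target sequence placed upstream of a gene of interest. In the absence of the STAR, the target RNA folds into an intrinsic terminator that halts transcription. Binding of the complementary STAR antisense prevents terminator formation and allows transcription of the downstream gene to proceed. The name indicates that this antisense is matched to a pbuE-derived target, although the record gives no further detail on that target. The insert itself is not annotated in the feature table, but presumably lies just downstream of the promoter. A putative bacterial terminator is annotated on the opposite strand near the end of the sequence record, and its role is not stated.

The plasmid would typically be co-transformed with a compatible plasmid carrying the cognate target fused to a reporter or other gene, providing the activator half of a two-plasmid RNA-based gene activation system in bacteria.
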