Features (pLannotate 1.2.2; 5 found; start..end, strand, type, name):
     16..50      +  promoter       J23119(SpeI) promoter: bacterial promoter (Registry of Standard Biological Parts BBa J23119) modified to end with an SpeI site
    335..923     -  rep_origin     ori: high-copy-number ColE1/pMB1/pBR322/pUC origin of replication
   1094..1954    -  CDS            AmpR: β-lactamase; bla; confers resistance to ampicillin, carbenicillin, and related antibiotics
   1955..2059    -  promoter       AmpR promoter: bla
   2149..2192    -  terminator     bacterial terminator: putative bacterial transcription terminator
>Addgene plasmid #71205 | pJBL2191 | depositor full sequence | sequence record 127155 | pJBL2191 sequence 2194 bps
GAATTCTAAAGATCTTTGACAGCTAGCTCAGTCCTAGGTATAATACTAGTATAAACAAATTTTGTAATCA
GGATTTTACGGTTCCTGGTAGACACGGATCTCAAAGCCCGCCGAAAGGCGGGCTTTTTTTTGGATCCTTA
CTCGAGTCTAGACTGCAGGCTTCCTCGCTCACTGACTCGCTGCGCTCGGTCGTTCGGCTGCGGCGAGCGG
TATCAGCTCACTCAAAGGCGGTAATACGGTTATCCACAGAATCAGGGGATAACGCAGGAAAGAACATGTG
AGCAAAAGGCCAGCAAAAGGCCAGGAACCGTAAAAAGGCCGCGTTGCTGGCGTTTTTCCACAGGCTCCGC
CCCCCTGACGAGCATCACAAAAATCGACGCTCAAGTCAGAGGTGGCGAAACCCGACAGGACTATAAAGAT
ACCAGGCGTTTCCCCCTGGAAGCTCCCTCGTGCGCTCTCCTGTTCCGACCCTGCCGCTTACCGGATACCT
GTCCGCCTTTCTCCCTTCGGGAAGCGTGGCGCTTTCTCATAGCTCACGCTGTAGGTATCTCAGTTCGGTG
TAGGTCGTTCGCTCCAAGCTGGGCTGTGTGCACGAACCCCCCGTTCAGCCCGACCGCTGCGCCTTATCCG
GTAACTATCGTCTTGAGTCCAACCCGGTAAGACACGACTTATCGCCACTGGCAGCAGCCACTGGTAACAG
GATTAGCAGAGCGAGGTATGTAGGCGGTGCTACAGAGTTCTTGAAGTGGTGGCCTAACTACGGCTACACT
AGAAGAACAGTATTTGGTATCTGCGCTCTGCTGAAGCCAGTTACCTTCGGAAAAAGAGTTGGTAGCTCTT
GATCCGGCAAACAAACCACCGCTGGTAGCGGTGGTTTTTTTGTTTGCAAGCAGCAGATTACGCGCAGAAA
AAAAGGATCTCAAGAAGATCCTTTGATCTTTTCTACGGGGTCTGACGCTCAGTGGAACGAAAACTCACGT
TAAGGGATTTTGGTCATGAGATTATCAAAAAGGATCTTCACCTAGATCCTTTTAAATTAAAAATGAAGTT
TTAAATCAATCTAAAGTATATATGAGTAAACTTGGTCTGACAGTTACCAATGCTTAATCAGTGAGGCACC
TATCTCAGCGATCTGTCTATTTCGTTCATCCATAGTTGCCTGACTCCCCGTCGTGTAGATAACTACGATA
CGGGAGGGCTTACCATCTGGCCCCAGTGCTGCAATGATACCGCGAGACCCACGCTCACCGGCTCCAGATT
TATCAGCAATAAACCAGCCAGCCGGAAGGGCCGAGCGCAGAAGTGGTCCTGCAACTTTATCCGCCTCCAT
CCAGTCTATTAATTGTTGCCGGGAAGCTAGAGTAAGTAGTTCGCCAGTTAATAGTTTGCGCAACGTTGTT
GCCATTGCTACAGGCATCGTGGTGTCACGCTCGTCGTTTGGTATGGCTTCATTCAGCTCCGGTTCCCAAC
GATCAAGGCGAGTTACATGATCCCCCATGTTGTGCAAAAAAGCGGTTAGCTCCTTCGGTCCTCCGATCGT
TGTCAGAAGTAAGTTGGCCGCAGTGTTATCACTCATGGTTATGGCAGCACTGCATAATTCTCTTACTGTC
ATGCCATCCGTAAGATGCTTTTCTGTGACTGGTGAGTACTCAACCAAGTCATTCTGAGAATAGTGTATGC
GGCGACCGAGTTGCTCTTGCCCGGCGTCAATACGGGATAATACCGCGCCACATAGCAGAACTTTAAAAGT
GCTCATCATTGGAAAACGTTCTTCGGGGCGAAAACTCTCAAGGATCTTACCGCTGTTGAGATCCAGTTCG
ATGTAACCCACTCGTGCACCCAACTGATCTTCAGCATCTTTTACTTTCACCAGCGTTTCTGGGTGAGCAA
AAACAGGAAGGCAAAATGCCGCAAAAAAGGGAATAAGGGCGACACGGAAATGTTGAATACTCATACTCTT
CCTTTTTCAATATTATTGAAGCATTTATCAGGGTTATTGTCTCATGAGCGGATACATATTTGAATGTATT
TAGAAAAATAAACAAATAGGGGTTCCGCGCACATTTCCCCGAAAAGTGCCACCTGACGTCTAAGAAACCA
TTATTATCATGACATTAACCTATAAAAATAGGCGTATCACGAGGCAGAATTTCAGATAAAAAAAATCCTT
AGCTTTCGCTAAGGATGATTTCTG
