>Addgene plasmid #71205 | pJBL2191 | addgene partial sequence | sequence record 135869 | Amp-R 5'-ATAATACCGCGCCACATAGC-3'
GCTCATCATTGGAAAACGTTCTTCGGGGCGAAAACTCTCAAGGATCTTACCGCTGTTGAGATCCAGTTCG
ATGTAACCCACTCGTGCACCCAACTGATCTTCAGCATCTTTTACTTTCACCAGCGTTTCTGGGTGAGCAA
AAACAGGAAGGCAAAATGCCGCAAAAAAGGGAATAAGGGCGACACGGAAATGTTGAATACTCATACTCTT
CCTTTTTCAATATTATTGAAGCATTTATCAGGGTTATTGTCTCATGAGCGGATACATATTTGAATGTATT
TAGAAAAATAAACAAATAGGGGTTCCGCGCACATTTCCCCGAAAAGTGCCACCTGACGTCTAAGAAACCA
TTATTATCATGACATTAACCTATAAAAATAGGCGTATCACGAGGCAGAATTTCAGATAAAAAAAATCCTT
AGCTTTCGCTAAGGATGATTTCTGGAATTCTAAAGATCTTTGACAGCTAGCTCAGTCCTAGGTATAATAC
TAGTATAAACAAATTTTGTAATCAGGATTTTACGGTTCCTGGTAGACACGGATCTCAAAGCCCGCCGAAA
GGCGGGCTTTTTTTTGGATCCTTACTCGAGTCTAGACTGCAGGCTTCCTCGCTCACTGACTCGCTGCGCT
CGGTCGTTCGGCTGCGGCGAGCGGTATCAGCTCACTCAAAGGCGGTAATACGGTTATCCACAGAATCAGG
GGATAACGCAGGAAAGAACATGTGAGCAAAAGGCCAGCAAAAGGCCAGGAACCGTAAAAAGGCCGCGTTG
CTGGCGTTTTTCCACAGGCTCCGCCCCCCTGACGAGCATCACAAAAATCGACGCTCAAGTCAGAGGTGGC
GAAACCCGACAGGACTATAAAGATACCAGGCGTTTCCCCCTGGAAGCTCCCTCGTGCGCTCTCCTGTTCC
GACCCTGCCGCTTACCGGATACCTGTCCGCCTTTCTCCCTTCGGGAAGCGTGGCGCTTTCTCATAGCTCA
CGCTGTAGGTATCTCAGTTCGGTGTAGGTCGTTCGCTCCAAGCTGGGCTGTGTGCACGAACCC
