>Addgene plasmid #71205 | pJBL2191 | addgene partial sequence | sequence record 135871 | Amp-F 5'-AAGCCCTCCCGTATCGTAGT-3'
GGAGTCAGGCAACTATGGATGAACGAAATAGACAGATCGCTGAGATAGGTGCCTCACTGATTAAGCATTG
GTAACTGTCAGACCAAGTTTACTCATATATACTTTAGATTGATTTAAAACTTCATTTTTAATTTAAAAGG
ATCTAGGTGAAGATCCTTTTTGATAATCTCATGACCAAAATCCCTTAACGTGAGTTTTCGTTCCACTGAG
CGTCAGACCCCGTAGAAAAGATCAAAGGATCTTCTTGAGATCCTTTTTTTCTGCGCGTAATCTGCTGCTT
GCAAACAAAAAAACCACCGCTACCAGCGGTGGTTTGTTTGCCGGATCAAGAGCTACCAACTCTTTTTCCG
AAGGTAACTGGCTTCAGCAGAGCGCAGATACCAAATACTGTTCTTCTAGTGTAGCCGTAGTTAGGCCACC
ACTTCAAGAACTCTGTAGCACCGCCTACATACCTCGCTCTGCTAATCCTGTTACCAGTGGCTGCTGCCAG
TGGCGATAAGTCGTGTCTTACCGGGTTGGACTCAAGACGATAGTTACCGGATAAGGCGCAGCGGTCGGGC
TGAACGGGGGGTTCGTGCACACAGCCCAGCTTGGAGCGAACGACCTACACCGAACTGAGATACCTACAGC
GTGAGCTATGAGAAAGCGCCACGCTTCCCGAAGGGAGAAAGGCGGACAGGTATCCGGTAAGCGGCAGGGT
CGGAACAGGAGAGCGCACGAGGGAGCTTCCAGGGGGAAACGCCTGGTATCTTTATAGTCCTGTCGGGTTT
CGCCACCTCTGACTTGAGCGTCGATTTTTGTGATGCTCGTCAGGGGGGCGGAGCCTGTGGAAAAACGCCA
GCAACGCGGCCTTTTTACGGTTCCTGGCCTTTTGCTGGCCTTTTGCTCACATGTTCTTTCCTGCGTTATC
CCCTGATTCTGTGGATAACCGTATTACCGCCTTTGAGTGAGCTGATACCGCTCGCCGCAGCCGAACGACC
GAGCGCAGCGAGTCAGTGAGCGAGGA
